>Addgene plasmid #133146 | pOPS0505 | addgene full sequence | sequence record 274690 | Addgene NGS Result
CGCTCTTGGACTCCTGTTGATAGATCCAGTAATGACCTCAGAACTCCATCTGGATTTGTTCAGAACGCTC
GGTTGCCGCCGGGCGTTTTTTATTGGTGAGAATCCAGGCAATTGTGTCTCAAAATCTCTGATGTTACATT
GCACAAGATAAAAATATATCATCATGAACAATAAAACTGTCTGCTTACATAAACAGTAATACAAGGGGTG
TTATGAGCCATATTCAGCGTGAAACGAGCTGTAGCCGTCCGCGTCTGAACAGCAACATGGATGCGGATCT
GTATGGCTATAAATGGGCGCGTGATAACGTGGGTCAGAGCGGCGCGACCATTTATCGTCTGTATGGCAAA
CCGGATGCGCCGGAACTGTTTCTGAAACATGGCAAAGGCAGCGTGGCGAACGATGTGACCGATGAAATGG
TGCGTCTGAACTGGCTGACCGAATTTATGCCGCTGCCGACCATTAAACATTTTATTCGCACCCCGGATGA
TGCGTGGCTGCTGACCACCGCGATTCCGGGCAAAACCGCGTTTCAGGTGCTGGAAGAATATCCGGATAGC
GGCGAAAACATTGTGGATGCGCTGGCCGTGTTTCTGCGTCGTCTGCATAGCATTCCGGTGTGCAACTGCC
CGTTTAACAGCGATCGTGTGTTTCGTCTGGCCCAGGCGCAGAGCCGTATGAACAACGGCCTGGTGGATGC
GAGCGATTTTGATGATGAACGTAACGGCTGGCCGGTGGAACAGGTGTGGAAAGAAATGCATAAACTGCTG
CCGTTTAGCCCGGATAGCGTGGTGACCCACGGCGATTTTAGCCTGGATAACCTGATTTTCGATGAAGGCA
AACTGATTGGCTGCATTGATGTGGGCCGTGTGGGCATTGCGGATCGTTATCAGGATCTGGCCATTCTGTG
GAACTGCCTGGGCGAATTTAGCCCGAGCCTGCAAAAACGTCTGTTTCAGAAATATGGCATTGATAATCCG
GATATGAACAAACTGCAATTTCATCTGATGCTGGATGAATTTTTCTAATAATTAATTGAACTACTTTTCC
GCTGCATAACCCTGCTTCGGGGTCATTATAGCGATTTTTTCGGTATATCCATCCTTTTTCGCACGATATA
CAGGATTTTGCCAAAGGGTTCGTGTAGACTTTCCTTGGTGTATCCAACGGCGTCAGCCGGGCAGGATAGG
TGAAGTAGGCCCACCCGCGAGCGGGTGTTCCTTCTTCACTGTCCCTTATTCGCACCTGGCGGTGCTCAAC
GGGAATCCTGCTCTGCGAGGCTGGCCGTAGGCCGGCCGCGATGCAGGTGGCTGCTGAACCCCCAGCCGGA
ACTGACCCCACAAGGCCCTAGCGTTTGCAATGCACCAGGTCATCATTGACCCAGGCGTGTTCCACCAGGC
CGCTGCCTCGCAACTCTTCGCAGGCTTCGCCGACCTGCTCGCGCCACTTCTTCACGCGGGTGGAATCCGA
TCCGCACATGAGGCGGAAGGTTTCCAGCTTGAGCGGGTACGGCTCCCGGTGCGAGCTGAAATAGTCGAAC
ATCCGTCGGGCCGTCGGCGACAGCTTGCGGTACTTCTCCCATATGAATTTCGTGTAGTGGTCGCCAGCAA
ACAGCACGACGATTTCCTCGTCGATCAGGACCTGGCAACGGGACGTTTTCTTGCCACGGTCCAGGACGCG
GAAGCGGTGCAGCAGCGACACCGATTCCAGGTGCCCAACGCGGTCGGACGTGAAGCCCATCGCCGTCGCC
TGTAGGCGCGACAGGCATTCCTCGGCCTTCGTGTAATACCGGCCATTGATCGACCAGCCCAGGTCCTGGC
AAAGCTCGTAGAACGTGAAGGTGATCGGCTCGCCGATAGGGGTGCGCTTCGCGTACTCCAACACCTGCTG
CCACACCAGTTCGTCATCGTCGGCCCGCAGCTCGACGCCGGTGTAGGTGATCTTCACGTCCTTGTTGACG
TGGAAAATGACCTTGTTTTGCAGCGCCTCGCGCGGGATTTTCTTGTTGCGCGTGGTGAACAGGGCAGAGC
GGGCCGTGTCGTTTGGCATCGCTCGCATCGTGTCCGGCCACGGCGCAATATCGAACAAGGAAAGCTGCAT
TTCCTTGATCTGCTGCTTCGTGTGTTTCAGCAACGCGGCCTGCTTGGCTTCGCTGACCTGTTTTGCCAGG
TCCTCGCCGGCGGTTTTTCGCTTCTTGGTCGTCATAGTTCCTCGCGTGTCGATGGTCATCGACTTCGCCA
AACCTGCCGCCTCCTGTTCGAGCCGACGCGAACGCTCCACGGCGGCCGATGGCGCGGGCAGGGCAGGGGG
AGCCAGTTGCACGCTGTCGCGCTCGATCTTGGCCGTAGCTTGCTGGACTATCGAGCCGACGGACTGGAAG
GTTTCGCGGGGCGCACGCATGACGGTGCGGCTTGCGATGGTTTCGGCATCCTCGGCGGAAAACCCCGCGT
CGATCAGTTCTTGCCTGTATGCCTTCCGGTCAAACGTCCGATTCATTCACCCTCCTTGCGGGATTGCCCC
GGAATTAATTCCCCGGATCGATCCGTCGATCTTGATCCCCTGCGCCATCAGATCCTTGGCGGCAAGAAAG
CCATCCAGTTTACTTTGCAGGGCTTCCCAACCTTACCAGAGGGCGCCCCAGCTGGCAATTCCGGTTCGCT
TGCTGTCCATAAAACCGCCCAGTCTAGCTATCGCCATGTAAGCCCACTGCAAGCTACCTGCTTTCTCTTT
GCGCTTGCGTTTTCCCTTGTCCAGATAGCCCAGTAGCTGACATTCATCCGGGGTCAGCACCGTTTCTGCG
GACTGGCTTTCTACGTGGCTGCCATTTTTGGGGTGAGGCCGTTCGCGGCCGAGGGGCGCAGCCCCTGGGG
GGATGGGAGGCCCGCGTTAGCGGGCCGGGAGGGTTCGAGAAGGGGGGGCACCCCCCTTCGGCGTGCGCGG
TCACGCGCACAGGGCGCAGCCCTGGTTAAAAACAAGGTTTATAAATATTGGTTTAAAAGCAGGTTAAAAG
ACAGGTTAGCGGTGGCCGAAAAACGGGCGGAAACCCTTGCAAATGCTGGATTTTCTGCCTGTGGACAGCC
CCTCAAATGTCAATAGGTGCGCCCCTCATCTGTCAGCACTCTGCCCCTCAAGTGTCAAGGATCGCGCCCC
TCATCTGTCAGTAGTCGCGCCCCTCAAGTGTCAATACCGCAGGGCACTTATCCCCAGGCTTGTCCACATC
ATCTGTGGGAAACTCGCGTAAAATCAGGCGTTTTCGCCGATTTGCGAGGCTGGCCAGCTCCACGTCGCCG
GCCGAAATCGAGCCTGCCCCTCATCTGTCAACGCCGCGCCGGGTGAGTCGGCCCCTCAAGTGTCAACGTC
CGCCCCTCATCTGTCAGTGAGGGCCAAGTTTTCCGCGAGGTATCCACAACGCCGGCGGCCCTACATGGCT
CTGCTGTAGTGAGTGGGTTGCGCTCCGGCAGCGGTCCTGATCCCCCGCAGAAAAAAAGGATCTCAAGAAG
ATCCTTTGATCTTTTCTACATTACTGCATGAGCTTGTGGAAGTGTGCTGAGCATAAATGATTCTCCTAGC
TGTTCTTTGGGTAAGTACGCCATCAGGACGTTGTGAGTGGCGCGATTTTTAGCGGCTGAAATCAGCCCTT
GAGCCTGTCGGCAAGTCGCGTCATGAGGTCCATGCGCTCATGCAGGATCGCCACGACCAACGCGGGTTCG
CCCGCACGCGGCAGGCAAAAAACGTAGTGGTGTTCGCAGCGGGCCATCCGCAGCGCGGGAAAGAGTTCGC
TCATGTCCTTAAACGGGCCTTCGCCGGCGGCAAGCCTGGCTATGCCCTGTTCCAGCTTAGCGATATAGCG
GCGCACCTGCGCCGCGCCCCACTCCCGGCGCGTGTAGCGGATGATGCCGCGTAGATCGGCTTCGGCCTCA
GCCGTGAGGATGTAGGCCGTCAAGCGCGATCCCCGCTGAGTTCTTCATCAAGAATTTCGCCGACGCTCTT
GGTGGACACCTTGCCGGCAAGCCCATCGTTGATGCGGTTCCCCAGCATGGTTTTCAGTTCCTGCCATGCC
TGATCGGCATCAGCGTCACCGGGGAACAGACGTTCGAGGGCGTATTGCTTAATGGTCTTGCCCTGCAAGG
CGGCCAGGGCTTTCAGGCTCTGGTGCTGCTGGTCCGTCATGTCGATTGTCAGGCGGCTCATTGGATAACC
TCCATAAAATACACGTAACCACATTAGCACATATGTGGGCGTGAGGCTACAGCGCGAGGCGCATTAAGGT
CGGGAAAATGCGCTAGGCGCATTTAAATTGCGTATTGCTGTAATGCGCCATGCCGGCTAGACTAGGCCCA
AATGGGTATACCCAATTTGACCAAGGGGGACGCGATGAGGGCGGCCAAGCACTACCGACAACTTCTATCC
ATCGACTTCAACATCGAGGCGCTGGCCTTCGTGCCTGGACCCGACGGCACACGCGGCCGGCGCATCCACG
TCCTGGGGCGCGAGGTCCGCGACCGGCCCGGCCTGGTCGAGTACCTTTCGCCGGCGTTCGGCTCGCGGGT
GGCGCTGGACGGCTACTGCAAGGCCAATTTCGATGCAGTGCTGCACCTGGCGTACCCCGATCATCAGCAA
TGGGGCCACGCATGAAGCGCCGAAGCTACGCCATGCTGCGCGCCGCTGCCGCGCTGGCCGTCCTGGTCGT
TGCCTCGCCGGCATGGGCCGAGCTGCGCGGCGAGGTCGTGCGCATCATCGACGGCGACACCATCGACGTG
CTGGTAGACAAGCAGCCGGTGCGCGTGCGCCTGGTGGACATTGACGCGCCGGAAAAGCGGCAAGCCTTCG
GCGAACGTGCGCGCCAGGCGCTGGCCGGCATGGTGTTCCGCCGGCACGTCCTGGTCGACGAGAAGGACAC
CGACCGTTACGGCCGCACGCTGGGCACCGTCTGGGTCAACATGGAGCTGGCCAGCCGGCCGCCGCAGCCG
CGCAACGTCAACGCCGCGATGGTTCACCAGGGCATGGCGTGGGCCTATCGCTTCCACGGCCGCGCGGCCG
ACCCTGAAATGCTGCGGCTCGAACAGGAGGCGCGAGGCAAGCGCGTCGGCCTCTGGTCCGATCCGCACGC
CGTCGAGCCGTGGAAATGGCGACGCGAGAGCAACAACCGGAGGGACGAAGGTTGAAGGTCGCCCGCATCT
ACCTGCGCGCCAGTACGGACGAGCAGAATCTTGAACGCCAGGAGAGCCTTGTAGCGGCCACGCGGGCCGC
CGGGTACTACGTCGCCGGCATCTACCGCGAGAAGGCGTCCGGCGCACGCGCCGACCGGCCCGAGCTGCTG
CGCATGATCGCGGACCTGCAACCTGGTGAAGTCGTCGTTGCGGAGAAGATCGACCGCATCAGCCGCTTGC
CGTTGGCCGAGGCCGAGCGCCTGGTTGCGTCGATCCGGGCCAAAGGGGCCAAGCTGGCCGTGCCTGGCGT
GGTGGACCTGTCGGAGCTGGCCGCCGAGGCGAACGGAGTGGCGAAAATCGTTCTGGAATCCGTCCAGGAC
ATGCTTTTGAAGCTCGCCTTGCAGATGGCCCGCGACGACTACGAGGATCGGCGCGAGCGTCAACGTCAGG
GTGTCCAGTTGGCGAAGGCCGCCGGCCGCTACACCGGCCGCAAACGTGACGCCGGCATGCACGACCGCAT
CATCACGCTTCGCTCCGGCGGATCGAGCATTGCCAAGACGGCCAAGCTGGTCGGATGCAGCCCGAGCCAG
GTCAAACGAGTGTGGGCGGCCTGGAACGCGCAGCAGCAAAAATAAAGCCGGGCAGTGCCCGGCTTTTCTC
ACCTTTTCGCGTCCCGCAGGGCCGCTGCGAGCGCCCTACCTAGATCCTCGCTTTCCCCCTCGGTGTAGTC
CGGCCAGGGCACGAAGGGCGCGGATGCGAACCTGTTGAGCAGGTCAGATCTAGGGCGGCGGATTTGTCCT
ACTCAGGAGAGCGTTCACCGACAAACAACAGATAAAACGAAAGGCCCAGTCTTTCGACTGAGCCTTTCGT
TTTATTTGATGCCTGCCGAATTCGGATCCGGAGCTCGACACGACATTGTCGTCACCTTTGTCGGGTCCGC
GACAAGCTTTTTGTTCCTCGATCCCGTATGTTTTCGCCTAAATATCTGAAACAGCAGCAAATTATTTTTC
GTTAGCTCAATCGGCCCACTTGGCACGAGTCTTGAAATTTATTGCGAGGCGGCGGAGCTGCCGGCCGCAT
CCGTGCGGCATAACCACGGTTGTGAACAAATGAAGGAAGGCCAAATGCGTAAAGGCGAAGAGCTGTTCAC
TGGTGTCGTCCCTATTCTGGTGGAACTGGATGGTGATGTCAACGGTCATAAGTTTTCCGTGCGTGGCGAG
GGTGAAGGTGACGCAACTAATGGTAAACTGACGCTGAAGTTCATCTGTACTACTGGTAAACTGCCGGTAC
CTTGGCCGACTCTGGTAACGACGCTGACTTATGGTGTTCAGTGCTTTGCTCGTTATCCGGACCATATGAA
GCAGCATGACTTCTTCAAGTCCGCCATGCCGGAAGGCTATGTGCAGGAACGCACGATTTCCTTTAAGGAT
GACGGCACGTACAAAACGCGTGCGGAAGTGAAATTTGAAGGCGATACCCTGGTAAACCGCATTGAGCTGA
AAGGCATTGACTTTAAAGAAGATGGCAATATCCTGGGCCATAAGCTGGAATACAATTTTAACAGCCACAA
TGTTTACATCACCGCCGATAAACAAAAAAATGGCATTAAAGCGAATTTTAAAATTCGCCACAACGTTGAG
GATGGCAGCGTGCAGCTGGCTGATCACTACCAGCAAAACACTCCAATCGGTGATGGTCCTGTTCTGCTGC
CAGACAATCACTATCTGAGCACGCAAAGCGTTCTGTCTAAAGATCCGAACGAGAAACGCGATCATATGGT
TCTGCTGGAGTTCGTAACCGCAGCGGGCATCACGCATGGTATGGATGAACTGTACAAATGAGCTTACCAG
TGACTCACGTTTTACAACGTCGTGACTGGG
Features (pLannotate 1.2.2; 14 found; start..end, strand, type, name):
      9..103     +  terminator     lambda t0 terminator: transcription terminator from phage lambda
    213..1025    +  CDS            aphA1: KKA1_ECOLX - Also known as nptI. Protein inferred from homology: Swiss-Prot protein existence level 3. Resistance to kanamycin and structurally-related aminoglycosides, including amikacin. From Escherichia coli.
   1179..1287    +  oriT           oriT: incP origin of transfer
   1348..2496    -  CDS            trfA: trans-acting replication protein that binds to and activates oriV
   2548..2829    -  CDS            tnpA (fragment): TN5P_ECOLX - Also known as tnp. Experimental evidence at protein level: Swiss-Prot protein existence level 1. Mediates transposition of transposon Tn5 by a 'cut and paste' mechanism. First, the monomeric transposase binds the 19 bp inverted DNA repeats flanking the transposon. Then, dimerization of the DNA- bound transposase creates a synaptic DNA complex. After nicking of the first DNA strand, excision of the transposon proceeds through a series of intermediates. The transposase then mediates the insertion of the transposon at a new site by strand transfer. The activity of the wild- type tran
   2889..3420    -  rep_origin     oriV: incP origin of replication
   3476..3511    -  rep_origin     CloDF13 ori (fragment): Plasmids containing the CloDF13 (CDF) origin of replication can be propagated in E. coli cells that contain additional plasmids with compatible origins.
   3635..3943    -  CDS            parE: PARE_ECOLX - Experimental evidence at protein level: Swiss-Prot protein existence level 1. Toxin component of a type II toxin-antitoxin (TA) system involved in plasmid partition. Acts by inhibiting DNA gyrase, converting supercoiled plasmid DNA into a singly cleaved linear form in an ATP-dependent fashion. To do so it probably interacts with one of the gyrase subunits. Gyrase inhibition is prevented by antitoxin ParD, and is reversed in vitro by incubation with ParD. In cells that have lost the plasmid filamentation and growth inhibition occur; this is suppressed when ParD is supplied in trans
   3943..4191    -  CDS            parD: PARD_ECOLX - Experimental evidence at protein level: Swiss-Prot protein existence level 1. Antitoxin component of a type II toxin-antitoxin (TA) system involved in plasmid partition. Inhibits the anti-DNA gyrase activity of toxin ParE; reverses and restores gyrase catalytic activity in vitro. The parDE operon alone is capable of stabilizing an RK2-derived minireplicon under defined growth conditions in several different Gram- negative bacteria. It does so by the post-segregational killing (PSK) of plasmid-free cells, also referred to as a plasmid addiction system. Binds its own promoter, autor
   4320..5162    +  CDS            parB: PARB4_ECOLX - Protein predicted: Swiss-Prot protein existence level 4. Involved in plasmid partition. From Escherichia coli.
   5126..5782    +  CDS            parA: PARA4_ECOLX - Protein inferred from homology: Swiss-Prot protein existence level 3. Involved in plasmid partition. From Escherichia coli.
   5942..6028    -  terminator     rrnB T1 terminator: Escherichia coli rrnB; transcription terminator T1 from the E. coli rrnB gene
   6275..6988    +  CDS            superfolder GFP: GFP variant that folds robustly even when fused to poorly folded proteins (Pédelacq et al., 2006)
   7008..7030    +  CDS            lacZα (fragment): LacZα fragment of β-galactosidase; lacZ fragment
