[The description below was written by a language model from this plasmid's Addgene catalogue record and pLannotate feature annotations shown in this document.]
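Description:
pOPS0505 is a low-copy, broad-host-range bacterial reporter plasmid built on the pOGG026 backbone by Golden Gate assembly of domesticated modules. The annotated 7,030-nt sequence shows an RK2/incP-type replicon: oriV with its trans-acting activator trfA, and an incP oriT that allows conjugative mobilisation from a donor strain supplying the transfer functions, which fits the recorded ST18 growth strain. Stable inheritance without continuous selection is supported by the RK2 par region, comprising the parDE toxin–antitoxin (post-segregational killing) pair together with the parA and parB partition genes. Selection is by kanamycin through aphA1 (nptI). Short fragments annotated as Tn5 transposase, CloDF13 ori and lacZα appear to be backbone or cloning remnants rather than functional parts.

The payload consists of three modules: a promoter module carrying PsNifH (a nifH promoter, taken from pOGG043), a coding module encoding superfolder GFP (from pOGG037), and a terminator-position module containing a unique 12-nucleotide barcode next to a universal primer binding site. The promoter and barcode are not annotated individually in the feature table, but sfGFP is, and the cassette is insulated by the rrnB T1 and lambda t0 terminators. Because nifH encodes a nitrogenase component, GFP output from this promoter is expected to report nitrogen-fixation gene expression, while the barcode identifies the strain carrying the plasmid. According to the depositor, this plasmid differs from its siblings in the Plasmid-ID kit only in the barcode. The set is intended for tagging rhizobial strains so that nodule occupancy (competitiveness) and nitrogen fixation in legume nodules can be measured simultaneously in mixed inoculations.
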