Addgene plasmid #133146: pOPS0505
Purpose: Reporter plasmid with a 12-nucleotide specific "barcode" sequence. This plasmid is not available as an individual bacterial stab, but can be requested as part of the Plasmid-ID Kit (Kit #1000000168 ).
Depositing lab: Philip Poole. Depositing organization: University of Oxford. Publication: Optimizing Rhizobium-legume symbioses by simultaneous measurement of rhizobial competitiveness and N2 fixation in nodules. Mendoza-Suarez MA, Geddes BA, Sanchez-Canizares C, Ramirez-Gonzalez RH, Kirchhelle C, Jorrin B, Poole PS. Proc Natl Acad Sci U S A. 2020 May 5;117(18):9822-9831. doi: 10.1073/pnas.1921225117. Epub 2020 Apr 21. PubMed 32317381.
Backbone
  Vector backbone: pOGG026 (Addgene ID 113992)
  Vector type: Bacterial Expression
Growth in bacteria
  Bacterial resistance: Kanamycin, 50 μg/mL
  Growth temperature: 37°C
  Growth strain: ST18 (S17 delta pir delta hemA)
  Copy number: Low Copy
Gene/Insert
  Gene/Insert name: PU module (PsNifH from pOGG043), SC module (sfGFP from pOGG037), and T module (ACCAGTGACTCA and universal primer binding site)
  Species: Synthetic
  Mutation: Domesticated for Golden Gate cloning
  Cloning method: Unknown
Terms and licenses: Academic/Nonprofit Terms; Industry Terms: Not Available to Industry
Depositor comments: The only difference is the sequence: ACCAGTGACTCA . Please note that this plasmid may require a unique bacterial strain, so make sure to confirm that you can also obtain the appropriate growth strain. Please contact us or contact our distributors if you have any questions. This plasmid is not available as an individual bacterial stab, but can be requested as part of the Plasmid-ID Kit (Kit #1000000168 ).
How to cite: pOPS0505 was a gift from Philip Poole (Addgene plasmid # 133146)
